Addgene plasmid #154562: pEPKK0CM0107
Purpose: Phytobricks Level 0 part
Depositing lab: Nicola Patron. Depositing organization: Earlham Institute. Publication: Rational design of minimal synthetic promoters for plants. Cai YM, Kallam K, Tidd H, Gendarini G, Salzman A, Patron NJ. Nucleic Acids Res. 2020 Aug 28. pii: 5897334. doi: 10.1093/nar/gkaa682. PubMed 32856047.
Backbone
  Vector backbone: pUAP1
  Vector type: Synthetic Biology
Growth in bacteria
  Bacterial resistance: Chloramphenicol, 25 μg/mL
  Growth temperature: 37°C
  Growth strain: NEB Stable
  Copy number: High Copy
Gene/Insert
  Gene/Insert name: MinSyn_066
  Species: Synthetic
  Cloning method: Restriction Enzyme; 5′ cloning site BpiI (destroyed during cloning); 3′ cloning site BpiI (destroyed during cloning)
Terms and licenses: Academic/Nonprofit Terms; Industry Terms: Not Available to Industry
Depositor comments: Please visit https://www.biorxiv.org/content/10.1101/2020.05.14.095406v1 for bioRxiv preprint.
How to cite: pEPKK0CM0107 was a gift from Nicola Patron (Addgene plasmid # 154562 ; http://n2t.net/addgene:154562 ; RRID:Addgene_154562)
