[The description below was written by a language model from this plasmid's Addgene catalogue record and pLannotate feature annotations shown in this document.]
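Description:
pEPKK0CM0107 is a small (about 2.3 kb) synthetic-biology plasmid that stores a single Phytobrick Level 0 part, MinSyn_066, in the pUAP1 universal acceptor backbone. It is a bacterial storage and cloning vector rather than an expression construct. It replicates in E. coli from a high-copy ColE1/pUC-type origin and is selected with chloramphenicol through a cat (chloramphenicol acetyltransferase) gene, which is driven by its native cat promoter and followed by the phage lambda t0 terminator. The feature table also annotates a putative bacterial terminator and a his operon terminator. Elements of this kind are commonly used to shield a cloning site from read-through transcription from the backbone, although the record does not state their role here.

The insert is fully synthetic and was placed in the acceptor by Type IIS cloning with BpiI; both sites were destroyed in the process, as is typical of Golden Gate-style domestication. The automated annotation does not pick up the MinSyn_066 sequence, so its position, length and internal composition are not described in the record. It presumably lies in the unannotated region between the terminators and the origin. The part name and the associated publication on rational design of minimal synthetic plant promoters suggest that MinSyn_066 is one of those designed promoter elements, but the catalogue entry gives the purpose only as a Level 0 part. Such parts are normally released with standard overhangs and combined with coding sequences, terminators and other modules into plant transcriptional units in hierarchical assembly.
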