Features (pLannotate 1.2.2; 6 found; start..end, strand, type, name):
    618..712     -  terminator     lambda t0 terminator: transcription terminator from phage lambda
    736..1392    -  CDS            cat: CAT_ECOLX - Experimental evidence at protein level: Swiss-Prot protein existence level 1. This enzyme is an effector of chloramphenicol resistance in bacteria. From Escherichia coli. This protein is used as a marker in many commonly used cloning vectors, such as pACYC184.
   1393..1490    -  promoter       cat promoter: promoter of the E. coli cat gene encoding chloramphenicol acetyltransferase
   1576..1619    -  terminator     bacterial terminator: putative bacterial transcription terminator
   1858..1915    +  terminator     his operon terminator: This putative transcriptin terminator from the E. coli his operon has a 2-bp deletion introduced during synthesis. Its efficiency has not been determined.
   2110..435     -  rep_origin     ori (across the origin): high-copy-number ColE1/pMB1/pBR322/pUC origin of replication
>Addgene plasmid #154562 | pEPKK0CM0107 | addgene full sequence | sequence record 324517 | Addgene NGS Result
CTGTCCGCCTTTCTCCCTTCGGGAAGCGTGGCGCTTTCTCATAGCTCACGCTGTAGGTATCTCAGTTCGG
TGTAGGTCGTTCGCTCCAAGCTGGGCTGTGTGCACGAACCCCCCGTTCAGCCCGACCGCTGCGCCTTATC
CGGTAACTATCGTCTTGAGTCCAACCCGGTAAGACACGACTTATCGCCACTGGCAGCAGCCACTGGTAAC
AGGATTAGCAGAGCGAGGTATGTAGGCGGTGCTACAGAGTTCTTGAAGTGGTGGCCTAACTACGGCTACA
CTAGAAGAACAGTATTTGGTATCTGCGCTCTGCTGAAGCCAGTTACCTTCGGAAAAAGAGTTGGTAGCTC
TTGATCCGGCAAACAAACCACCGCTGGTAGCGGTGGTTTTTTTGTTTGCAAGCAGCAGATTACGCGCAGA
AAAAAAGGATCTCAAGAAGATCCTTTGATCTTTTCTACGGGGTCTGACGCTCAGTGGAACGAAAACTCAC
GTTAAGGGATTTTGGTCATGAGATTATCAAAAAGGATCTTCACCTAGATCCTTTTAAATTAAAAATGAAG
TTTTAAATCAATCTAAAGTATATATGAGTAAACTTGGTCTGACAGCTCGAGGCTTGGATTCTCACCAATA
AAAAACGCCCGGCGGCAACCGAGCGTTCTGAACAAATCCAGATGGAGTTCTGAGGTCATTACTGGATCTA
TCAACAGGAGTCCAAGCGAGCTCGATATCAAATTACGCCCCGCCCTGCCACTCATCGCAGTACTGTTGTA
ATTCATTAAGCATTCTGCCGACATGGAAGCCATCACAAACGGCATGATGAACCTGAATCGCCAGCGGCAT
CAGCACCTTGTCGCCTTGCGTATAATATTTGCCCATGGTGAAAACGGGGGCGAAGAAGTTGTCCATATTG
GCCACGTTTAAATCAAAACTGGTGAAACTCACCCAGGGATTGGCTGAGACGAAAAACATATTCTCAATAA
ACCCTTTAGGGAAATAGGCCAGGTTTTCACCGTAACACGCCACATCTTGCGAATATATGTGTAGAAACTG
CCGGAAATCGTCGTGGTATTCACTCCAGAGCGATGAAAACGTTTCAGTTTGCTCATGGAAAACGGTGTAA
CAAGGGTGAACACTATCCCATATCACCAGCTCACCGTCTTTCATTGCCATACGAAATTCCGGATGAGCAT
TCATCAGGCGGGCAAGAATGTGAATAAAGGCCGGATAAAACTTGTGCTTATTTTTCTTTACGGTCTTTAA
AAAGGCCGTAATATCCAGCTGAACGGTCTGGTTATAGGTACATTGAGCAACTGACTGAAATGCCTCAAAA
TGTTCTTTACGATGCCATTGGGATATATCAACGGTGGTATATCCAGTGATTTTTTTCTCCATTTTAGCTT
CCTTAGCTCCTGAAAATCTCGATAACTCAAAAAATACGCCCGGTAGTGATCTTATTTCATTATGGTGAAA
GTTGGAACCTCTTACGTGCCCGATCAACTCGAGTGCCACCTGACGTCTAAGAAACCATTATTATCATGAC
ATTAACCTATAAAAATAGGCGTATCACGAGGCAGAATTTCAGATAAAAAAAATCCTTAGCTTTCGCTAAG
GATGATTTCTGGAATTCGGTCTCAGGAGGTTATCACACTTGGTAATTTAGAAGAAGAAACCCATAGGTTC
TGTGGGTTTTTTGGGTAGAAGAAGAAACCCATAGGTTCTGTGGGTTTTTTGGGTAGAAGAAGAAACCCAT
AGGTTCTGTGGGTTTTTTGGGTAGAAGAAGAAACCCATAGCTATATAATGAGAAACAGGGGCAAATCCCC
GAAAACAAATAACGCGAAGCAATGCGAGACCCTGCAGTCCGGCAAAAAAGGGCAAGGTGTCACCACCCTG
CCCTTTTTCTTTAAAACCGAAAAGATTACTTCGCGTTATGCAGGCTTCCTCGCTCACTGACTCGCTGCGC
TCGGTCGTTCGGCTGCGGCGAGCGGTATCAGCTCACTCAAAGGCGGTAATACGGTTATCCACAGAATCAG
GGGATAACGCAGGAAAGAACATGTGAGCAAAAGGCCAGCAAAAGGCCAGGAACCGTAAAAAGGCCGCGTT
GCTGGCGTTTTTCCACAGGCTCCGCCCCCCTGACGAGCATCACAAAAATCGACGCTCAAGTCAGAGGTGG
CGAAACCCGACAGGACTATAAAGATACCAGGCGTTTCCCCCTGGAAGCTCCCTCGTGCGCTCTCCTGTTC
CGACCCTGCCGCTTACCGGATAC
